>Addgene plasmid #219204 | SFFV-PHF1-Brd 262 | addgene full sequence | sequence record 448981 | Addgene NGS Result
ATTTATGCAGAGGCCGAGGCCGCCTCGGCCTCTGAGCTATTCCAGAAGTAGTGAGGAGGCTTTTTTGGAG
GCCTAGGGACGTACCCAATTCGCCCTATAGTGAGTCGTATTACGCGCGCTCACTGGCCGTCGTTTTACAA
CGTCGTGACTGGGAAAACCCTGGCGTTACCCAACTTAATCGCCTTGCAGCACATCCCCCTTTCGCCAGCT
GGCGTAATAGCGAAGAGGCCCGCACCGATCGCCCTTCCCAACAGTTGCGCAGCCTGAATGGCGAATGGG
[124 nt withheld, positions 280-403]
C
[91 nt withheld, positions 405-495]
A
[49 nt withheld, positions 497-545]
CCTTTGACGTTGGAGTCCACGTTCTTT
[37 nt withheld, positions 573-609]
ACCCTATCTCGGTCTATTCTTTTGATTTATAAGGGATTTTGCCGATTTCGGCCTATTGGTTAAAAAATGA
GCTGATTTAACAAAAATTTAACGCGAATTTTAACAAAATATTAACGCTTACAATTTAGGTGGCACTTTTC
GGGGAAATGTGCGCGGAACCCCTATTTGTTTATTTTTCTAAATACATTCAAATATGTATCCGCTCATGAG
ACAATAACCCTGATAAATGCTTCAATAATATTGAAAAAGGAAGAGTATGAGTATTCAACATTTCCGTGTC
GCCCTTATTCCCTTTTTTGCGGCATTTTGCCTTCCTGTTTTTGCTCACCCAGAAACGCTGGTGAAAGTAA
AAGATGCTGAAGATCAGTTGGGTGCACGAGTGGGTTACATCGAACTGGATCTCAACAGCGGTAAGATCCT
TGAGAGTTTTCGCCCCGAAGAACGTTTTCCAATGATGAGCACTTTTAAAGTTCTGCTATGTGGCGCGGTA
TTATCCCGTATTGACGCCGGGCAAGAGCAACTCGGTCGCCGCATACACTATTCTCAGAATGACTTGGTTG
AGTACTCACCAGTCACAGAAAAGCATCTTACGGATGGCATGACAGTAAGAGAATTATGCAGTGCTGCCAT
AACCATGAGTGATAACACTGCGGCCAACTTACTTCTGACAACGATCGGAGGACCGAAGGAGCTAACCGCT
TTTTTGCACAACATGGGGGATCATGTAACTCGCCTTGATCGTTGGGAACCGGAGCTGAATGAAGCCATAC
CAAACGACGAGCGTGACACCACGATGCCTGTAGCAATGGCAACAACGTTGCGCAAACTATTAACTGGCGA
ACTACTTACTCTAGCTTCCCGGCAACAATTAATAGACTGGATGGAGGCGGATAAAGTTGCAGGACCACTT
CTGCGCTCGGCCCTTCCGGCTGGCTGGTTTATTGCTGATAAATCTGGAGCCGGTGAGCGTGGGTCTCGCG
GTATCATTGCAGCACTGGGGCCAGATGGTAAGCCCTCCCGTATCGTAGTTATCTACACGACGGGGAGTCA
GGCAACTATGGATGAACGAAATAGACAGATCGCTGAGATAGGTGCCTCACTGATTAAGCATTGGTAACTG
TCAGACCAAGTTTACTCATATATACTTTAGATTGATTTAAAACTTCATTTTTAATTTAAAAGGATCTAGG
TGAAGATCCTTTTTGATAATCTCATGACCAAAATCCCTTAACGTGAGTTTTCGTTCCACTGAGCGTCAGA
CCCCGTAGAAAAGATCAAAGGATCTTCTTGAGATCCTTTTTTTCTGCGCGTAATCTGCTGCTTGCAAACA
AAAAAACCACCGCTACCAGCGGTGGTTTGTTTGCCGGATCAAGAGCTACCAACTCTTTTTCCGAAGGTAA
CTGGCTTCAGCAGAGCGCAGATACCAAATACTGTTCTTCTAGTGTAGCCGTAGTTAGGCCACCACTTCAA
GAACTCTGTAGCACCGCCTACATACCTCGCTCTGCTAATCCTGTTACCAGTGGCTGCTGCCAGTGGCGAT
AAGTCGTGTCTTACCGGGTTGGACTCAAGACGATAGTTACCGGATAAGGCGCAGCGGTCGGGCTGAACGG
GGGGTTCGTGCACACAGCCCAGCTTGGAGCGAACGACCTACACCGAACTGAGATACCTACAGCGTGAGCT
ATGAGAAAGCGCCACGCTTCCCGAAGGGAGAAAGGCGGACAGGTATCCGGTAAGCGGCAGGGTCGGAACA
GGAGAGCGCACGAGGGAGCTTCCAGGGGGAAACGCCTGGTATCTTTATAGTCCTGTCGGGTTTCGCCACC
TCTGACTTGAGCGTCGATTTTTGTGATGCTCGTCAGGGGGGCGGAGCCTATGGAAAAACGCCAGCAACGC
GGCCTTTTTACGGTTCCTGGCCTTTTGCTGGCCTTTTGCTCACATGTTCTTTCCTGCGTTATCCCCTGAT
TCTGTGGATAACCGTATTACCGCCTTTGAGTGAGCTGATACCGCTCGCCGCAGCCGAACGACCGAGCGCA
GCGAGTCAGTGAGCGAGGAAGCGGAAGAGCGCCCAATACGCAAACCGCCTCTCCCCGCGCGTTGGCCGAT
TCATTAATGCAGCTGGCACGACAGGTTTCCCGACTGGAAAGCGGGCAGTGAGCGCAACGCAATTAATGTG
AGTTAGCTCACTCATTAGGCACCCCAGGCTTTACACTTTATGCTTCCGGCTCGTATGTTGTGTGGAATTG
TGAGCGGATAACAATTTCACACAGGAAACAGCTATGACCATGATTACGCCAAGCGCGCAATTAACCCTCA
CTAAAGGGAACAAAAGCTGGAGCTGCAAGCTTAATGTAGTCTTATGCAATACTCTTGTAGTCTTGCAACA
TGGTAACGATGAGTTAGCAACATGCCTTACAAGGAGAGAAAAAGCACCGTGCATGCCGATTGGTGGAAGT
AAGGTGGTACGATCGTGCCTTATTAGGAAGGCAACAGACGGGTCTGACATGGATTGGACGAACCACTGAA
TTGCCGCATTGCAGAGATATTGTATTTAAGTGCCTAGCTCGATACATAAACGGGTCTCTCTGGTTAGACC
AGATCTGAGCCTGGGAGCTCTCTGGCTAACTAGGGAACCCACTGCTTAAGCCTCAATAAAGCTTGCCTTG
AGTGCTTCAAGTAGTGTGTGCCCGTCTGTTGTGTGACTCTGGTAACTAGAGATCCCTCAGACCCTTTTAG
TCAGTGTGGAAAATCTCTAGCAGTGGCGCCCGAACAGGGACTTGAAAGCGAAAGGGAAACCAGAGGAGCT
CTCTCGACGCAGGACTCGGCTTGCTGAAGCGCGCACGGCAAGAGGCGAGGGGCGGCGACTGGTGAGTACG
CCAAAAATTTTGACTAGCGGAGGCTAGAAGGAGAGAGATGGGTGCGAGAGCGTCAGTATTAAGCGGGGGA
GAATTAGATCGCGATGGGAAAAAATTCGGTTAAGGCCAGGGGGAAAGAAAAAATATAAATTAAAACATAT
AGTATGGGCAAGCAGGGAGCTAGAACGATTCGCAGTTAATCCTGGCCTGTTAGAAACATCAGAAGGCTGT
AGACAAATACTGGGACAGCTACAACCATCCCTTCAGACAGGATCAGAAGAACTTAGATCATTATATAATA
CAGTAGCAACCCTCTATTGTGTGCATCAAAGGATAGAGATAAAAGACACCAAGGAAGCTTTAGACAAGAT
AGAGGAAGAGCAAAACAAAAGTAAGACCACCGCACAGCAAGCGGCCGCTGATCTTCAGACCTGGAGGAGG
AGATATGAGGGACAATTGGAGAAGTGAATTATATAAATATAAAGTAGTAAAAATTGAACCATTAGGAGTA
GCACCCACCAAGGCAAAGAGAAGAGTGGTGCAGAGAGAAAAAAGAGCAGTGGGAATAGGAGCTTTGTTCC
TTGGGTTCTTGGGAGCAGCAGGAAGCACTATGGGCGCAGCGTCAATGACGCTGACGGTACAGGCCAGACA
ATTATTGTCTGGTATAGTGCAGCAGCAGAACAATTTGCTGAGGGCTATTGAGGCGCAACAGCATCTGTTG
CAACTCACAGTCTGGGGCATCAAGCAGCTCCAGGCAAGAATCCTGGCTGTGGAAAGATACCTAAAGGATC
AACAGCTCCTGGGGATTTGGGGTTGCTCTGGAAAACTCATTTGCACCACTGCTGTGCCTTGGAATGCTAG
TTGGAGTAATAAATCTCTGGAACAGATTTGGAATCACACGACCTGGATGGAGTGGGACAGAGAAATTAAC
AATTACACAAGCTTAATACACTCCTTAATTGAAGAATCGCAAAACCAGCAAGAAAAGAATGAACAAGAAT
TATTGGAATTAGATAAATGGGCAAGTTTGTGGAATTGGTTTAACATAACAAATTGGCTGTGGTATATAAA
ATTATTCATAATGATAGTAGGAGGCTTGGTAGGTTTAAGAATAGTTTTTGCTGTACTTTCTATAGTGAAT
AGAGTTAGGCAGGGATATTCACCATTATCGTTTCAGACCCACCTCCCAACCCCGAGGGGACCCGACAGGC
CCGAAGGAATAGAAGAAGAAGGTGGAGAGAGAGACAGAGACAGATCCATTCGATTAGTGAACGGATCTCG
ACGGTATCGGTTAACTTTTAAAAGAAAAGGGGGGATTGGGGGGTACAGTGCAGGGGAAAGAATAGTAGAC
ATAATAGCAACAGACATACAAACTAAAGAATTACAAAAACAAATTACAAAAATTCAAAATTTTATCGATC
ACGAGACTAGCCTCGAGCTGGCTGCAGTAACGCCATTTTGCAAGGCATGGAAAAATACCAAACCAAGAAT
AGAGAAGTTCAGATCAAGGGCGGGTACATGAAAATAGCTAACGTTGGGCCAAACAGGATATCTGCGGTGA
GCAGTTTCGGCCCCGGCCCGGGGCCAAGAACAGATGGTCACCGCAGTTTCGGCCCCGGCCCGAGGCCAAG
AACAGATGGTCCCCAGATATGGCCCAACCCTCAGCAGTTTCTTAAGACCCATCAGATGTTTCCAGGCTCC
CCCAAGGACCTGAAATGACCCTGCGCCTTATTTGAATTAACCAATCAGCCTGCTTCTCGCTTCTGTTCGC
GCGCTTCTGCTTCCCGAGCTCTATAAAAGAGCTCACAACCCCTCACTCGGCGCGCCAGTCCTCCGACAGA
CTGAGTCGGCCGGTCGAATCAAGCTTATCGATACCGTCGACGGATCCGCTAGCCCGCGGTTCGAAATGGC
GCAGCCCCCCCGGCTGAGCCGCTCTGGTGCCTCCTCACTTTGGGACCCAGCTTCTCCTGCTCCCACCTCT
GGCCCCAGGCCTCGGCTTTGGGAGGGTCAAGATGTGCTGGCCAGATGGACTGATGGGCTGCTATACTTGG
GTACCATCAAAAAGGTGGACAGTGCTAGGGAGGTGTGTCTGGTCCAGTTTGAGGATGATTCGCAGTTTCT
GGTTCTATGGAAAGACATTAGCCCTGCTGCCCTCCCTGGAGAGGAACTCCTCTGTTGTGTCTGTCGCTCT
GAGACTGTGGTCCCTGGGAACCGGCTGGTCAGCTGTGAGAAGTGTCGCCATGCTTATCACCAGGACTGCC
ATGTTCCCAGGGCTCCAGCCCCTGGAGAGGGAGAGGGCACATCCTGGGTATGCCGCCAGTGTGTCTTTGC
GATCGCCACCAAGAGGGGAGGTGCCCTGAAGAAGGGCCCCTATGCCCGGGCCATGCTGGGTATGAAGCTT
TCTCTGCCATATGGACTGAAGGGGCTGGACTGGGATGCTGGACATCTGAGCAACCGACAGCAGAGTTACT
GTTACTGTGGTGGCCCTGGGGAGTGGAACCTGAAAATGCTGCAGTGCCGGAGCTGCCTGCAGTGGTTCCA
TGAGGCCTGCACCCAGTGTCTGAGCAAGCCCCTCCTCTATGGGGACAGGTTCTATGAATTTGAATGCTGT
GTGTGTCGCGGGGGCCCTGAGAAAGTCCGGAGACTACAGCTTCGCTGGGTGGATGTGGCCCATCTTGTCC
TGTATCACCTCAGTGTTTGCTGTAAGAAGAAATACTTTGATTTTGATCGTGAGATCCTCCCCTTCACTTC
TGAGAATTGGGACAGTTTGCTCCTGGGGGAGCTTTCAGACACCCCCAAAGGAGAACGTTCTTCCAAGCTC
CTCTCTGCTCTTAACAGCCACAAGGACCGTTTCATTTCAGGGAGAGAGATTAAGAAGAGGAAATGTTTGT
TTGGTCTCCATGCTCGGATGCCTCCCCCTGTGGAGCCCCCTACTGGAGATGGAGCACTCACCAGCTTCCC
TTCAGGGCAGGGCCCTGGGGGAGGGGTCTCACGTCCCCTGGGGAAGCGCCGGAGGCCGGAGCCAGAGCCC
CTGAGGAGGAGGCAGAAGGGGAAAGTGGAGGAGCTGGGGCCACCCTCAGCAGTGCGCAATCAGCCCGAGC
CCCAGGAGCAGAGGGAGCGGGCTCATCTGCAGAGGGCACTGCAGGCCTCAGTGTCTCCACCATCCCCCAG
CCCTAACCAGAGTTACCAGGGCAGCAGCGGCTACAACTTCCGGCCCACAGATGCCCGCTGCCTGCCCAGC
AGCCCCATCCGGATGTTTGCTTCCTTCCACCCTTCTGCCAGCACCGCAGGGACCTCTGGGGACAGTGGAC
CCCCAGACAGGTCACCCCTGGAACTTCACATTGGTTTCCCCACAGACATCCCTAAAAGTGCCCCCCACTC
GATGACTGCCTCATCTTCCTCAGTTTCATCCCCATCCCCAGGTCTTCCTAGACGCTCAGCACCCCCTTCT
CCCCTGTGCCGTAGTTTGTCTCCTGGGACTGGGGGAGGAGTCCGAGGTGGGGTTGGTTACCTGTCCCGAG
GGGACCCTGTCCGGGTCCTTGCTCGGAGAGTACGGCCTGATGGCTCTGTGCAGTACCTGGTTGAGTGGGG
AGGAGGGGGCATCTTCTGATAGACCGGTCGGATCCCCCGGGCTGCAGGAATTCGAGCATCTTACCGCCAT
TTATTCCCATATTTGTTCTGTTTTTCTTGATTTGGGTATACATTTAAATGTTAATAAAACAAAATGGTGG
GGCAATCATTTACATTTTTAGGGATATGTAATTACTAGTTCAGGTGTATTGCCACAAGACAAACATGTTA
AGAAACTTTCCCGTTATTTACGCTCTGTTCCTGTTAATCAACCTCTGGATTACAAAATTTGTGAAAGATT
GACTGATATTCTTAACTATGTTGCTCCTTTTACGCTGTGTGGATATGCTGCTTTAATGCCTCTGTATCAT
GCTATTGCTTCCCGTACGGCTTTCGTTTTCTCCTCCTTGTATAAATCCTGGTTGCTGTCTCTTTATGAGG
AGTTGTGGCCCGTTGTCCGTCAACGTGGCGTGGTGTGCTCTGTGTTTGCTGACGCAACCCCCACTGGCTG
GGGCATTGCCACCACCTGTCAACTCCTTTCTGGGACTTTCGCTTTCCCCCTCCCGATCGCCACGGCAGAA
CTCATCGCCGCCTGCCTTGCCCGCTGCTGGACAGGGGCTAGGTTGCTGGGCACTGATAATTCCGTGGTGT
TGTCGGGGAAGCTGACGTCCTTTGCAATTCGATATCAAGCTGTACCTTCTAGATGTACAGCCAGGCCAGC
GCTTCTAGACCAATGACTTACAAGGCAGCTGTAGATCTTAGCCACTTTTTAAAAGAAAAGGGGGGACTGG
AAGGGCTAATTCACTCCCAACGAAGACAAGATCTGCTTTTTGCTTGTACTGGGTCTCTCTGGTTAGACCA
GATCTGAGCCTGGGAGCTCTCTGGCTAACTAGGGAACCCACTGCTTAAGCCTCAATAAAGCTTGCCTTGA
GTGCTTCAAGTAGTGTGTGCCCGTCTGTTGTGTGACTCTGGTAACTAGAGATCCCTCAGACCCTTTTAGT
CAGTGTGGAAAATCTCTAGCAGTAGTAGTTCATGTCATCTTATTATTCAGTATTTATAACTTGCAAAGAA
ATGAATATCAGAGAGTGAGAGGAACTTGTTTATTGCAGCTTATAATGGTTACAAATAAAGCAATAGCATC
ACAAATTTCACAAATAAAGCATTTTTTTCACTGCATTCTAGTTGTGGTTTGTCCAAACTCATCAATGTAT
CTTATCATGTCTGGCTCTAGCTATCCCGCCCCTAACTCCGCCCATCCCGCCCCTAACTCCGCCCAGTTCC
GCCCATTCTCCGCCCCATGGCTGACTAATTTTTTTT
Features (pLannotate 1.2.2; 29 found; start..end, strand, type, name):
     94..112     -  promoter       T7 promoter: promoter for bacteriophage T7 RNA polymerase
    120..275     +  CDS            lacZα (fragment): LacZα fragment of β-galactosidase; lacZ fragment
    280..708     +  rep_origin     f1 ori (sequence partly withheld): f1 bacteriophage origin of replication; arrow indicates direction of (+) strand synthesis
    761..865     +  promoter       AmpR promoter: bla
    866..1726    +  CDS            AmpR: β-lactamase; bla; confers resistance to ampicillin, carbenicillin, and related antibiotics
   1897..2485    +  rep_origin     ori: high-copy-number ColE1/pMB1/pBR322/pUC origin of replication
   2668..2760    +  CDS            lacI (fragment): lac repressor; lacI; The lac repressor binds to the lac operator to inhibit transcription in E. coli. This inhibition can be relieved by adding lactose or isopropyl-β-D-thiogalactopyranoside (IPTG).
   2773..2794    +  protein_bind   CAP binding site: CAP binding activates transcription in the presence of cAMP. E. coli catabolite activator protein
   2809..2839    +  promoter       lac promoter: promoter for the E. coli lac operon
   2847..2863    +  protein_bind   lac operator: The lac repressor binds to the lac operator to inhibit transcription in E. coli. This inhibition can be relieved by adding lactose or isopropyl-β-D-thiogalactopyranoside (IPTG). lac repressor encoded by lacI
   2908..2926    +  promoter       T3 promoter: promoter for bacteriophage T3 RNA polymerase
   2954..3180    +  promoter       RSV promoter: Rous sarcoma virus enhancer/promoter
   3181..3361    +  LTR            5' LTR (truncated): truncated 5' long terminal repeat (LTR) from HIV-1
   3408..3533    +  misc_feature   HIV-1 Ψ: packaging signal of human immunodeficiency virus type 1
   3517..3880    +  CDS            HIV-1 gag (fragment): gag protein from human immunodeficiency virus 1; gag
   4026..4259    +  misc_feature   RRE: The Rev response element (RRE) of HIV-1 allows for Rev-dependent mRNA export from the nucleus to the cytoplasm.
   4636..4736    +  CDS            Rev (fragment): human immunodeficiency virus 1 (HIV-1) Rev protein; rev; enhances nuclear export of unspliced and incompletely spliced viral mRNAs
   4755..4872    +  misc_feature   cPPT/CTS: central polypurine tract and central termination sequence of HIV-1
   4906..5307    +  promoter       SFFV promoter: spleen focus-forming virus long terminal repeat (LTR) promoter
   5317..5340    +  misc_feature   MCS (fragment): pBluescript multiple cloning site
   5365..7065    +  CDS            PHF1: PHF1_HUMAN - Also known as PCL1. Experimental evidence at protein level: Swiss-Prot protein existence level 1. Polycomb group (PcG) that specifically binds histone H3 trimethylated at 'Lys-36' (H3K36me3) and recruits the PRC2 complex. Involved in DNA damage response and is recruited at double-strand breaks (DSBs). Acts by binding to H3K36me3, a mark for transcriptional activation, and recruiting the PRC2 complex: it is however unclear whether recruitment of the PRC2 complex to H3K36me3 leads to enhance or inhibit H3K27me3 methylation mediated by the PRC2 complex. According to some reports, PRC
   7079..7104    +  misc_feature   MCS (fragment): pBluescript multiple cloning site
   7104..7163    +  CDS            S (fragment): HBSAG_WHV6 - Experimental evidence at transcript level: Swiss-Prot protein existence level 2. The middle envelope protein plays an important role in the budding of the virion. It is involved in the induction of budding in a nucleocapsid independent way. In this process the majority of envelope proteins bud to form subviral lipoprotein particles of 22 nm of diameter that do not contain a nucleocapsid (By similarity). From Woodchuck hepatitis B virus (isolate w64/pWS23) (WHV).
   7295..7698    +  misc_feature   WPRE: woodchuck hepatitis virus posttranscriptional regulatory element
   7756..7815    +  CDS            nef (fragment): NEF_HV1Z2 - Experimental evidence at protein level: Swiss-Prot protein existence level 1. Extracellular Nef protein targets CD4(+) T-lymphocytes for apoptosis by interacting with CXCR4 surface receptors. From Human immunodeficiency virus type 1 group M subtype D (isolate Z2/CDC-Z34) (HIV-1).
   7817..8050    +  LTR            3' LTR (ΔU3): self-inactivating 3' long terminal repeat (LTR) from HIV-1
   8122..8243    +  polyA_signal   SV40 poly(A) signal: SV40 polyadenylation signal
   8262..8283    +  rep_origin     SV40 ori (fragment): SV40 origin of replication
   8283..73      +  rep_origin     SV40 ori (across the origin): SV40 origin of replication
