[The description below was written by a language model from this plasmid's Addgene catalogue record and pLannotate feature annotations shown in this document.]
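Description:
SFFV-PHF1-Brd 262 is a third-generation-style, self-inactivating HIV-1 lentiviral transfer plasmid built on the SFFV-MCS backbone and carrying the human PHF1 (PCL1) coding sequence together with an assigned DNA barcode. It is maintained in E. coli through a high-copy ColE1/pUC-type origin and selected with ampicillin via the bla gene. The bacterial portion also retains pBluescript-like remnants (f1 ori, lacZα and lac promoter/operator fragments, T3 and T7 promoters). No mammalian selection marker or fluorescent reporter appears in the feature table.

The viral cassette begins with an RSV promoter fused to a truncated 5' LTR, which drives Tat-independent production of genomic RNA in packaging cells. This is followed by the Ψ packaging signal with a gag fragment, the RRE for Rev-dependent nuclear export, and the cPPT/CTS, which aids nuclear import of the provirus. Within this, the spleen focus-forming virus (SFFV) LTR promoter, commonly used for strong expression in haematopoietic cells, drives the PHF1 open reading frame, which sits between multiple cloning site fragments. Downstream, a WPRE enhances transcript stability and expression. According to the depositor, the barcode was cloned into an XbaI site after the WPRE, upstream of the ΔU3 3' LTR and an SV40 polyadenylation signal, although the barcode itself is not annotated in the feature table. Short hits labelled as woodchuck hepatitis S, nef and Rev fragments are most likely residual viral sequence flanking these elements rather than expressed genes.

PHF1 is a Polycomb-like protein that binds H3K36me3 and recruits PRC2. The plasmid belongs to a barcoded transcription factor collection made for combinatorial screening in immune cell reprogramming, where the barcode identifies which factor was delivered to a cell.
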