Addgene plasmid #219204: SFFV-PHF1-Brd 262
Purpose: Transcription factor PHF1 with a specific barcode assigned.
Depositing lab: Filipe Pereira. Depositing organization: Center for Neuroscience and Cell Biology, University of Coimbra. Publication: A combinatorial transcription factor screening platform for immune cell reprogramming. Kurochkin I, Altman AR, Caiado I, Pertiga-Cabral D, Halitzki E, Minaeva M, Zimmermannova O, Henriques-Oliveira L, Klein D, Nair M, Oliveira D, Cajal LR, Knittel R, Feick C, Ringner M, Martin M, Cirovic B, Pires CF, Rosa FF, Sitnicka E, Theis FJ, Pereira CF. Cell Syst. 2026 Jan 21;17(1):101457. doi: 10.1016/j.cels.2025.101457. Epub 2026 Jan 14. PubMed 41539305.
Backbone
  Vector backbone: SFFV-MCS
  Backbone size w/o insert (bp): 6638
  Vector type: Lentiviral
Growth in bacteria
  Bacterial resistance: Ampicillin, 100 μg/mL
  Growth temperature: 37°C
  Growth strain: NEB Stable
  Copy number: High Copy
Gene/Insert
  Gene/Insert name: PHF1
  Species: H. sapiens (human)
  Insert size (bp): 1707
  Entrez Gene: PHF1 (a.k.a. MTF2L2, PCL1, PHF2, TDRD19C, hPHF1)
  Promoter: The spleen focus-forming virus (SFFV) promoter
  Cloning method: Restriction Enzyme; 5′ cloning site Bsp119I (not destroyed); 3′ cloning site BstHI (not destroyed)
Terms and licenses: Academic/Nonprofit Terms; Industry Terms: Not Available to Industry
Depositor comments: Barcode sequence cloned into XbaI restriction site. Design of plasmid is as follows: SFFV-[TF sequence]-WPRE-[Barcode sequence].
How to cite: SFFV-PHF1-Brd 262 was a gift from Filipe Pereira (Addgene plasmid # 219204 ; http://n2t.net/addgene:219204 ; RRID:Addgene_219204)
