>Addgene plasmid #219204 | SFFV-PHF1-Brd 262 | depositor partial sequence | sequence record 428092 | TF ORF
ATGGCGCAGCCCCCCCGGCTGAGCCGCTCTGGTGCCTCCTCACTTTGGGACCCAGCTTCTCCTGCTCCCA
CCTCTGGCCCCAGGCCTCGGCTTTGGGAGGGTCAAGATGTGCTGGCCAGATGGACTGATGGGCTGCTATA
CTTGGGTACCATCAAAAAGGTGGACAGTGCTAGGGAGGTGTGTCTGGTCCAGTTTGAGGATGATTCGCAG
TTTCTGGTTCTATGGAAAGACATTAGCCCTGCTGCCCTCCCTGGAGAGGAACTCCTCTGTTGTGTCTGTC
GCTCTGAGACTGTGGTCCCTGGGAACCGGCTGGTCAGCTGTGAGAAGTGTCGCCATGCTTATCACCAGGA
CTGCCATGTTCCCAGGGCTCCAGCCCCTGGAGAGGGAGAGGGCACATCCTGGGTATGCCGCCAGTGTGTC
TTTGCGATCGCCACCAAGAGGGGAGGTGCCCTGAAGAAGGGCCCCTATGCCCGGGCCATGCTGGGTATGA
AGCTTTCTCTGCCATATGGACTGAAGGGGCTGGACTGGGATGCTGGACATCTGAGCAACCGACAGCAGAG
TTACTGTTACTGTGGTGGCCCTGGGGAGTGGAACCTGAAAATGCTGCAGTGCCGGAGCTGCCTGCAGTGG
TTCCATGAGGCCTGCACCCAGTGTCTGAGCAAGCCCCTCCTCTATGGGGACAGGTTCTATGAATTTGAAT
GCTGTGTGTGTCGCGGGGGCCCTGAGAAAGTCCGGAGACTACAGCTTCGCTGGGTGGATGTGGCCCATCT
TGTCCTGTATCACCTCAGTGTTTGCTGTAAGAAGAAATACTTTGATTTTGATCGTGAGATCCTCCCCTTC
ACTTCTGAGAATTGGGACAGTTTGCTCCTGGGGGAGCTTTCAGACACCCCCAAAGGAGAACGTTCTTCCA
AGCTCCTCTCTGCTCTTAACAGCCACAAGGACCGTTTCATTTCAGGGAGAGAGATTAAGAAGAGGAAATG
TTTGTTTGGTCTCCATGCTCGGATGCCTCCCCCTGTGGAGCCCCCTACTGGAGATGGAGCACTCACCAGC
TTCCCTTCAGGGCAGGGCCCTGGGGGAGGGGTCTCACGTCCCCTGGGGAAGCGCCGGAGGCCGGAGCCAG
AGCCCCTGAGGAGGAGGCAGAAGGGGAAAGTGGAGGAGCTGGGGCCACCCTCAGCAGTGCGCAATCAGCC
CGAGCCCCAGGAGCAGAGGGAGCGGGCTCATCTGCAGAGGGCACTGCAGGCCTCAGTGTCTCCACCATCC
CCCAGCCCTAACCAGAGTTACCAGGGCAGCAGCGGCTACAACTTCCGGCCCACAGATGCCCGCTGCCTGC
CCAGCAGCCCCATCCGGATGTTTGCTTCCTTCCACCCTTCTGCCAGCACCGCAGGGACCTCTGGGGACAG
TGGACCCCCAGACAGGTCACCCCTGGAACTTCACATTGGTTTCCCCACAGACATCCCTAAAAGTGCCCCC
CACTCGATGACTGCCTCATCTTCCTCAGTTTCATCCCCATCCCCAGGTCTTCCTAGACGCTCAGCACCCC
CTTCTCCCCTGTGCCGTAGTTTGTCTCCTGGGACTGGGGGAGGAGTCCGAGGTGGGGTTGGTTACCTGTC
CCGAGGGGACCCTGTCCGGGTCCTTGCTCGGAGAGTACGGCCTGATGGCTCTGTGCAGTACCTGGTTGAG
TGGGGAGGAGGGGGCATCTTCTGATAG
