>Addgene plasmid #219204 | SFFV-PHF1-Brd 262 | depositor partial sequence | sequence record 428093 | Barcode sequence
TGTACAGCCAGGCCAGCGCT
